Addgene plasmid #40766: mutpRL-TK 1x perfect to seed siRNA
Purpose: To evaluate the efficacy of silencing and the extent of cooperativity directed by a small silencing RNA bound at one or multiple sites on an mRNA
Depositing lab: Phillip Zamore. Depositing organization: University of Massachusetts, Worcester. Publication: Argonaute protein identity and pairing geometry determine cooperativity in mammalian RNA silencing. Broderick JA, Salomon WE, Ryder SP, Aronin N, Zamore PD. RNA. 2011 Oct;17(10):1858-69. Epub 2011 Aug 30. 10.1261/rna.2778911 PubMed 21878547.
Backbone
  Vector backbone: mutpRL-TK
  Backbone manufacturer: Sharp Lab (http://web.mit.edu/sharplab/RNAi/Cloning.html)
  Modifications to backbone: pRL-TK (Promega) was digested with XbaI, and the following ligated in: ctagattccgagatatcggtaatgggcc This produced a modified vector, still containing an XbaI site, but now also containing an ApaI site, to allow for directional cloning of 3' UTR inserts. Final vector: TAATTctagattccgagatatcggtaatgggccCTAGA
  Vector type: Luciferase
Growth in bacteria
  Bacterial resistance: Ampicillin, 100 μg/mL
  Growth temperature: 37°C
  Growth strain: Top10
  Copy number: High Copy
Gene/Insert
  Gene/Insert name: CXCR4 small RNA perfect to seed target site
  Mutation: mutated from TAG to CTC at nt 387–389 of the Renilla luciferase open reading frame to generate mismatches with seed positions 5, 6, and 7 of the siRNA guide strand by PCR-directed mutagenesis
  Promoter: TK
  Tag / fusion protein: luciferase (N terminal on backbone)
  Cloning method: Restriction Enzyme; 5′ cloning site XbaI (not destroyed); 3′ cloning site ApaI (not destroyed)
  Sequencing primers: 5′ CCAATGCTATTGTTGAAGGTGCCAAG; 3′ CACTGCATTCTAGTTGTGGTTTGTCC
Terms and licenses: Academic/Nonprofit Terms; Industry Terms: Not Available to Industry
How to cite: mutpRL-TK 1x perfect to seed siRNA was a gift from Phillip Zamore (Addgene plasmid # 40766 ; http://n2t.net/addgene:40766 ; RRID:Addgene_40766)
