[The description below was written by a language model from this plasmid's Addgene catalogue record.]
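Description:
mutpRL-TK 1x perfect to seed siRNA is a mammalian Renilla luciferase reporter plasmid built on mutpRL-TK, a derivative of the commercial pRL-TK vector. In the modified backbone, a short linker was ligated into the XbaI site just downstream of the luciferase stop codon. This retains XbaI and adds an ApaI site, so 3′ UTR inserts can be cloned directionally. The plasmid is maintained at high copy number in E. coli under ampicillin selection. The record gives no feature table, so the origin of replication, polyadenylation signal and other backbone elements are not itemised.

Renilla luciferase is expressed from the TK promoter (in pRL-TK, the herpes simplex virus thymidine kinase promoter, which gives modest constitutive expression). The insert, placed between XbaI and ApaI in the 3′ UTR, is a target site for the CXCR4 small RNA. The name indicates a single copy ("1x") of the "perfect to seed" site design, though the record does not spell out the pairing geometry. The luciferase coding sequence also carries a three-nucleotide change (TAG to CTC at nucleotides 387–389), made by PCR-directed mutagenesis. This change introduces mismatches with seed positions 5, 6 and 7 of the siRNA guide strand, presumably to remove a fortuitous match within the open reading frame so that any repression reflects only the engineered 3′ UTR site.

The stated purpose is to measure how effectively a small silencing RNA represses an mRNA, and how cooperatively it acts when bound at one or several sites. This single-site reporter would therefore be compared with versions carrying multiple sites, with silencing read out as a drop in Renilla luciferase activity.
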