>Addgene plasmid #40766 | mutpRL-TK 1x perfect to seed siRNA | depositor partial sequence | sequence record 69462 | target site
CTAGAGGGTTACGGGACGTATAGCTAGGGCC
