>Addgene plasmid #40766 | mutpRL-TK 1x perfect to seed siRNA | addgene partial sequence | sequence record 70981 | EBV-rev 5'-GTGGTTTGTCCAAACTCATC-3'
GAGCGGCCGCTCTAGGGCCCTAGCTATACGTCCCGTAACCCTCTAGAATTATTGTTCATTTTTGAGAACT
CGCTCAACGAACGATTTGATATATTTTCCCATTTCATCAGGTGCATCTTCTTGCGAAAAATGAAGACCTT
TTACTTTGACAAATTCAGTATTAGGAAACTTCTTGGCACCTTCAACAATAGCATTGGAAAAGAATCCTGG
GTCCGATTCAATAAACATTTTTGGTAAATCATCACTTGCACGTAGATAAGCATTATAATTCCTAACAATT
TGTACAACGTCAGGTTTACCACCTTTTACTAACGGGATTTCACGAGGCCATGATAATGTTGGACGACGAA
CTTCACCTTTCTCTTTGAATGGTTCAAGATATGCTGCAAATTCTTCTGGTTCTAACTTTCTCATGATTTT
TGATGGCAACATGGTTTCCACGAAGAAGTTATTCTCCAAAACCATTTTTTCTCCTTCTTCAGATTTGATC
AACGCAATATCTTCTTCAATATCAGGCCATTCATCCCATGATTCAATCACATCTACTACACTTTCAGCGT
GAACTATTGCTTTGATCTTATCTTGATGCTCATAGGAGTAATGAAATGCCAAACAAGCACCCCAATCATG
GCCGACAAAAATGATCTTCTTTGGTAAATTAAGAAGTTCAAACCATGCAGTAAGATATTTGTAATGATCA
AGTAACCTATAAGAACCATTACCAGATTTGCCTGATTTGCCCATACCAATAAGGTCTGGTATAATACACC
GCGCTACTGGCTCAATATGTGGCACAACATGTCGCCATAAATAAGAAGAGGCCGCGTTACCATGTAAAAA
AATAACAGCATTTTCTGCATGTTTTTCTGAATCATAATAATTAATAAATGAATCAAGAACATTCATTTGT
TTACATCTGGCCCACCACTGCGGACCAGTTATCATCCGTT
